Addgene plasmid #29549: PCMV-Tag4A-MMP8 (E138Q)
Depositing lab: Yardena Samuels. Depositing organization: National Human Genome Research Institute (NHGRI). Publication: Analysis of the matrix metalloproteinase family reveals that MMP8 is often mutated in melanoma. Palavalli LH, Prickett TD, Wunderlich JR, Wei X, Burrell AS, Porter-Gill P, Davis S, Wang C, Cronin JC, Agrawal NS, Lin JC, Westbroek W, Hoogstraten-Miller S, Molinolo AA, Fetsch P, Filie AC, O'Connell MP, Banister CE, Howard JD, Buckhaults P, Weeraratna AT, Brody LC, Rosenberg SA, Samuels Y. Nat Genet. 2009 May . 41(5):518-20. 10.1038/ng.340 PubMed 19330028.
Backbone
  Vector backbone: pCMV-Tag4A
  Backbone manufacturer: Stratagene
  Backbone size w/o insert (bp): 4300
  Vector type: Mammalian Expression, Bacterial Expression
  Selectable markers: Neomycin (select with G418)
Growth in bacteria
  Bacterial resistance: Kanamycin, 50 μg/mL
  Growth temperature: 37°C
  Growth strain: DH5alpha
  Copy number: High Copy
Gene/Insert
  Gene/Insert name: Metalloproteinase protein 8 (alt name: MMP8)
  Species: H. sapiens (human)
  Insert size (bp): 1404
  Mutation: E138Q
  Entrez Gene: MMP8 (a.k.a. CLG1, HNC, MMP-8, PMNL-CL)
  Tag / fusion protein: FLAG (C terminal on backbone)
  Cloning method: Restriction Enzyme; 5′ cloning site EcoRI (not destroyed); 3′ cloning site XhoI (not destroyed)
  Sequencing primers: 5′ T3; 3′ T7
Terms and licenses: Academic/Nonprofit Terms; Industry Terms: Not Available to Industry
How to cite: PCMV-Tag4A-MMP8 (E138Q) was a gift from Yardena Samuels (Addgene plasmid # 29549 ; http://n2t.net/addgene:29549 ; RRID:Addgene_29549)
