[The description below was written by a language model from this plasmid's Addgene catalogue record.]
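Description:
PCMV-Tag4A-MMP8 (E138Q) is a mammalian expression plasmid built on the commercial pCMV-Tag4A backbone (about 4.3 kb without insert), a vector designed to express proteins with a C-terminal FLAG epitope. It is maintained as a high-copy plasmid in E. coli under kanamycin selection. The same vector provides neomycin resistance, so transfected mammalian cells can be selected with G418 to obtain stable pools or clones. The record also lists it under bacterial expression, but it contains no feature table. The promoter is therefore not explicitly stated, although the backbone name indicates the CMV immediate-early promoter typical of this vector series.

The insert is a roughly 1.4 kb human MMP8 coding sequence (matrix metalloproteinase 8, also known as neutrophil collagenase) carrying the single amino-acid substitution E138Q. It was cloned between EcoRI and XhoI sites, both of which remain intact, placing the open reading frame in frame with the backbone-encoded FLAG tag at the C terminus. The tag allows the protein to be detected or immunoprecipitated with anti-FLAG antibodies. T3 and T7 primer sites flank the cloning region and are used to verify the insert by sequencing.

The associated publication surveyed the matrix metalloproteinase gene family in melanoma and reported that MMP8 is frequently mutated. This suggests the plasmid is meant for expressing the E138Q variant in cultured cells and comparing its behaviour with other forms of MMP8. The record does not state the functional effect of the substitution or whether it was a tumour-derived change.
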