>Addgene plasmid #29549 | PCMV-Tag4A-MMP8 (E138Q) | addgene partial sequence | sequence record 34970 | 29549 with T7
TTATTATTAAGGTACCGGGCCCTACTTATCGTCGTCATCCTTGTAATCCTCGAGGCCATATCTACAGTTA
AGCCATTTATTGCCTCTTGCAACTCTGGTAACTCTCTGAGCAATAAGATCAAATGCGTAATATCTTGGTC
CACTGAAGACATGGAAGAAATGTTCTTGCTGGAAAACTGCATCAACTTTACTCTCTATTCCTGGAAAGGC
ACCTGATATGCTTTTGGGATAACCTGGCTCCATGAATTGTCTTTGGTTATCATATCTCCAGAATTGGTCA
TTTACAAAGAAGTATGTTTTACTTCTGTAGAAAACAGCTGCGTCAATTGCTTGGACGCTGCTGGGGAAGC
CATAGTTTGATATATCCTTGGGATAACCTTGCAGAATATCATAGCCACTCAGAGCCCAGTATTGGTTGCC
TTTAAATAGGAAAATGAGGTCTCTGTCAAAATCTTCATAAGCAGCCTGTATACCAGTTGGAAGGGATGGC
CAGAATAGAGAAATAAAATTCATTTCGACTCTTTGTAGCTGAGGATGCCTTCTCCAGAAGTACCTGTCTT
TAAAGAAAAGTATTTCTCCACGGAGTGTGGTGATAGCATCAAATGTCAAACTGGGGTCACAGGGTTTGGG
TGTGCTTGGTCCAGTAGGTTGGATAGGGTTGCTTGAAAGTCCATAGATGGCCTGAATGCCATCGATGTCA
TCTTGAGGGAGTGAGTAGTTGCTGGTTTCCCTGAAAGCATAGTTGGGATACATCAAGGCACCAGGGTCAG
AGGAGTGAGCGAGCCCCAAAGAATGGCCAAATTCATGAGCAGCAACA
