>Addgene plasmid #29549 | PCMV-Tag4A-MMP8 (E138Q) | addgene partial sequence | sequence record 35754 | T3 5'-GCAATTAACCCTCACTAAAGG-3'
GGCGGCCGCTCTAGCCCGGGCGGATCCCCCGGGCTGCAGGAATTCATGTTCTCCCTGAAGACGCTTCCAT
TTCTGCTCTTACTCCATGTGCAGATTTCCAAGGCCTTTCCTGTATCTTCTAAAGAGAAAAATACAAAAAT
TGTTCAGGACTACCTGGAAAAGTTCTACCAATTACCAAGCAACCAGTATCAGTCTACAAGGAAGAATGGC
ACTAATGTGATCGTTGAAAAGCTTAAAGAAATGCAGCGATTTTTTGGGTTGAATGTGACGGGGAAGCCAA
ATGAGGAAACTCTGGACATGATGGAAAAGCCTCGCTGTGGAGTGCCTGACAGTGGTGGTTTTATGTTAAC
CCCAGGAAACCCCAAGTGGGAACGCACTAACTTGACCTACAGGATTCGAAACTATACCCCACAGCTGTCA
GAGGCTGAGGTAGAAAGAGCTATCAAGGATGCCTTTCAACTCTGGAGTGTTGCATCACCTCTCATCTTCA
CCAGGATCTCACAGGGAGAGGCAGATATCAACATTGCTTTTTACCAAAGAGATCACGGTGACAATTCTCC
ATTTGATGGACCCAATGGAATCCTTGCTCATGCCTTTCAGCCAGGCCAAGGTATTGGAGGAGATGCTCAT
TTTGATGCCGAAGAAACATGGACCAACACCTCCGCAAATTACAACTTGTTTCTTGTTGCTGCTCATGAAT
TTGGCCATTCTTTGGGGCTCGCTCACTCCTCTGACCCTGGTGCCTTGATGTATCCCAACTATGCTTTCAG
GGAAACCAGCAACTACTCACTCCCTCAAGATGACATCGATGGCATTCAGGCCATCTATGGACTTTCAAGC
AACCCTATCCAACCTACTGGACCAAGCACACCCAAACCCTGTGACCCCAGTTTGACATTTGATGCTATCA
CCACACTCCGTGGAGAAATACTTTTCTTTAAAGACAGGTACTTCTGGAGAAGGNATCCTCAGCTACA
